>Addgene plasmid #91078 | pMOD_B2615 | addgene full sequence | sequence record 182041 | Addgene NGS Result
GCCTTGACGGCAAAATCCCTTAACGTGAGTTTTCGTTCCACTGAGCGTCAGACCCCGTAGAAAAGATCAA
AGGATCTTCTTGAGATCCTTTTTTTCTGCGCGTAATCTGCTGCTTGCAAACAAAAAAACCACCGCTACCA
GCGGTGGTTTGTTTGCCGGATCAAGAGCTACTAACTCTTTTTCCGAAGGTAACTGGCTTCAGCAGAGCGC
AGATACCAAATACTGTTCTTCTAGTGTAGCCGTAGTTAGGCCACCACTTCAAGAACTCTGTAGCACCGCC
TACATACCTCGCTCTGCTAATCCTGTTACCAGTGGCTGCTGCCAGTGGCGATAAGTCGTGTCTTACCGGG
TTGGACTCAAGACGATAGTTACCGGATAAGGCGCAGCGGTCGGGCTGAACGGGGGGTTCGTGCTCACAGC
CCAGCTTGGAGCGAACGACCTACACCGAACTGAGATACCTACAGCGTGAGCTATGAGAAAGCGCCACGCT
TCCCGAAGGGAGAAAGGCGGACAGGTATCCGGTAAGCGGCAGGGTCGGAACAGGAGAGCGCACGAGGGAG
CTTCCAGGGGGAAACGCCTGGTATCTTTATAGTCCTGTCGGGTTTCGCCACCTCTGACTTGAGCGTCGAT
TTTTGTGATGCTCGTCAGGGGGGCGGAGCCTATGGAAAAACGCCAGCAACGCGGCCTTTTTACGGTTCCT
GGCCTTTTGCTGGCCTTTTGCTCACATGTTCTTTCCTGCGTTATCCCCTGATTCTGTGGATAACCGTATT
ACCGCCTTTGAGTGAGCTGATACCGCTCGCCGCAGCCGAACGACCGAGCGCAGCGAGTCAGTGAGCGAGG
AAGCGGAAGAGCGCCCACCTGCCAGGGGACCCATGGCTTCGTTGAACAACGGAAACTCGACTTGCCTTCC
GCACAATACATCATTTCTTCTTAGCTTTTTTTCTTCTTCTTCGTTCATACAGTTTTTTTTTGTTTATCAG
CTTACATTTTCTTGAACCGTAGCTTTCGTTTTCTTCTTTTTAACTTTCCATTCGGAGTTTTTGTATCTTG
TTTCATAGTTTGTCCCAGGATTAGAATGATTAGGCATCGAACCTTCAAGAATTTGATTGAATAAAACATC
TTCATTCTTAAGATATGAAGATAATCTTCAAAAGGCCCCTGGGAATCTGAAAGAAGAGAAGCAGGCCCAT
TTATATGGGAAAGAACAATAGTATTTCTTATATAGGCCCATTTAAGTTGAAAACAATCTTCAAAAGTCCC
ACATCGCTTAGATAAGAAAACGAAGCTGAGTTTATATACAGCTAGAGTCGAAGTAGTGATTGGAGACCTT
ATATTCCCCAGAACATCAGGTTAATGGCGTTTTTGATGTCATTTTCGCGGTGGCTGAGATCAGCCACTTC
TTCCCCGATAACGGAAACCGGCACACTGGCCATATCGGTGGTCATCATGCGCCAGCTTTCATCCCCGATA
TGCACCACCGGGTAAAGTTCACGGGAGACTTTATCTGACAGCAGACGTGCACTGGCCAGGGGGATCACCA
TCCGTCGCCCGGGCGTGTCAATAATATCACTCTGTACATCCACAAACAGACGATAACGGCTCTCTCTTTT
ATAGGTGTAAACCTTAAACTGCATTTCACCAGCCCCTGTTCTCGTCAGCAAAAGAGCCGTTCATTTCAAT
AAACCGGGCGACCTCAGCCATCCCTTCCTGATTTTCCGCTTTCCAGCGTTCGGCACGCAGACGACGGGCT
TCATTCTGCATGGTTGTGCTTACCAGACCGGAGATATTGACATCATATATGCCTTGAGCAACTGATAGCT
GTCGCTGTCAACTGTCACTGTAATACGCTGCTTCATAGCATACCTCCTTTTGACATACTTCGGGTATACA
TATCAGTATATATTCTTATACCGCAAAAATCAGCGCGCAAATACGCATACTGTTATCTGGCTTGGTCTCT
GTTTTAGAGCTAGAAATAGCAAGTTAAAATAAGGCTAGTCCGTTATCAACTTGAAAAAGTGGCACCGAGT
CGGTGCTTTTTTTCCCGGTGACGCAGGTGATGAAAAGCCTTAGGGTCAGGTGGCACTTTTCGGGGAAATG
TGCGATGAACCCCTATTTGTTTATTTTTCTAAATACATTCAAATATGTATCCGCTAATGAGACAATAACC
CTGATAAATGCTTCAATTATATTGAAAAAGGAAGAGTATGAGTATCCAACATTTCCGTGTCGCCCTTATT
CCCTTTTTTGCGGCCTTCTGCCTTCCTGTTTTTGCTCACCCAGAAACGCTGGTGAAAGTAAAAGATGCTG
AAGATCAGTTGGGTGCCCGAGTGGGTTACATTGAACTGGATCTCAACAGCGGCAAAATCTTAGAGAGTTT
TCGCCCCGAAGAACGCTTCCCAATGATGAGCACTTTCAAAGTTCTGCTATGTGGCGCGGTGTTATCCCGT
ATTGATGCTGGGCAAGAGCAACTCGGTCGCCGCATACACTATTCTCAGAATGACTTGGTTGAGTATTCAC
CAGTCACAGAAAAGCATCTTACGGATGGCATGACAGTAAGAGAATTATGTAGTGCTGCCATAACCATGAG
TGATAACACTGCGGCCAACTTACTTCTGACAACGATTGGAGGACCGAAGGAGCTAACCGCTTTTTTGCAC
AACATGGGGGATCATGTAACTCGCCTTGATCGTTGGGAACCGGAGCTGAATGAAGCCATACCAAACGACG
AGCGTGACACCACGATGCCTGTAGCAATGGCAACAACTCTCCGCAAACTATTAACTGGCGAACTACTTAC
TCTTGCTTCACGCCAGCAACTCATTGACTGGATGGAGGCGGACAAAGTTGCAGGACCACTTCTGCGCTCG
GCACTTCCGGCTGGCTGGTTTATTGCTGATAAATCTGGAGCCGGTGAGCGTGGCTCTCGCGGTATCATTG
CAGCACTGGGGCCAGATGGTAAGCCCTCCCGTATCGTAGTTATCTACACGACGGGGAGTCAGGCAACTAT
GGATGAACGAAATAGACAGATCGCTGAGATAGGTGCCTCACTGATTAAGCATTGGTAACTGTCAGACGAA
GGGAAATAAATAGTAGCCCGCCTGATGTGCGGGCTTTTTTTTGGTGGTGGTTACCAGTGTCGCTTAGCTA
CCGTAGGTCCTCTTAGGCGGTCCGATTAGCGACATAGTCATCAAT
Features (pLannotate 1.2.2; 9 found; start..end, strand, type, name):
     80..668     +  rep_origin     ori: high-copy-number ColE1/pMB1/pBR322/pUC origin of replication
    878..931     +  CDS            LBD22 (fragment): LBD22_ARATH - Also known as ASL30. Experimental evidence at transcript level: Swiss-Prot protein existence level 2. From Arabidopsis thaliana (Mouse-ear cress).
   1250..1266    +  promoter       AtU6 promoter (fragment): consensus promoter from the three Arabidopsis U6 snRNA genes (Waibel and Filipowicz, 1990; Nekrasov et al., 2013)
   1332..1634    -  CDS            ccdB: CCDB_ECOLI - Also known as G, letB, letD. Experimental evidence at protein level: Swiss-Prot protein existence level 1. Toxic component of a type II toxin-antitoxin (TA) system, functioning in plasmid maintainence. Responsible for the post- segregational killing (PSK) of plasmid-free cells, also referred to as a plasmid addiction system. Half-life of over 2 hours. Cell killing by CcdB is accompanied by filamentation, defects in chromosome and plasmid segregation, defects in cell division, formation of anucleate cells, decreased DNA synthesis and plasmid loss. Interferes with the activity of DN
   1639..1797    -  CDS            ccdA (fragment): CCDA_ECO57 - Also known as H, letA. Experimental evidence at protein level: Swiss-Prot protein existence level 1. Antitoxin component of a type II toxin-antitoxin (TA) system which inhibits the post-segregational killing (PSK) of plasmid-free cells, also referred to as a plasmid addiction system. Binds to and blocks the activity of CcdB; will also remove bound CcdB protein from the CcdB-GyrA complex by forming a CcdA-CcdB complex, a process termed rejuvenation. Functions as a transcriptional corepressor for the ccdAB operon, repression also requires CcdB (By similarity). From Escherichia coli
   1888..1953    -  intron         PDK intron (fragment): pdk; modified pyruvate orthophosphate dikinase intron from Flaveria trinervia 3.0
   1961..2036    +  misc_RNA       gRNA scaffold: guide RNA scaffold for the Streptococcus pyogenes CRISPR/Cas9 system
   2107..2207    +  promoter       AmpR promoter: bla
   2208..3068    +  CDS            AmpR: β-lactamase; bla; confers resistance to ampicillin, carbenicillin, and related antibiotics
