[The description below was written by a language model from this plasmid's Addgene catalogue record and pLannotate feature annotations shown in this document.]
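Description:
pMOD_B2615 is a small (about 3.2 kb) high-copy bacterial plasmid that serves as a "Module B" component in a modular plant genome-engineering toolkit. It is built on the pMOD_B2000 backbone and classed as a CRISPR vector. It replicates in E. coli from a ColE1/pUC-type origin and is selected with ampicillin through a β-lactamase gene driven by its native promoter. Because it carries an active ccdB toxin gene, the unmodified plasmid has to be maintained in a ccdB-tolerant strain.

The payload is an empty single guide RNA expression unit intended for plant cells. An Arabidopsis U6 (AtU6) RNA polymerase III promoter sits upstream of a BsaI-flanked ccdB cassette. This is followed by the Streptococcus pyogenes Cas9 gRNA scaffold and, according to the catalogue entry, a Pol III terminator, which the feature table does not annotate separately. Digestion with the type IIS enzyme BsaI releases the ccdB stuffer so that a user-designed spacer can be ligated directly between promoter and scaffold. Plasmids that retain ccdB kill standard cloning strains, which gives negative selection against uncut or religated vector.

The automated annotation detects only a short fragment of the AtU6 promoter. It also reports a partial ccdA, a PDK intron fragment and a small LBD22 match. These are probably remnants of the cassette or incidental similarity hits rather than functional elements. The plasmid has no plant selectable marker or nuclease gene of its own, and the record does not describe how the completed module is assembled with the toolkit's other modules.
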