Addgene plasmid #91078: pMOD_B2615
Purpose: Module B, Promoter: AtU6, Gene: BsaI ccdb cassette for single gRNA spacer cloning, Terminator: Pol III
Depositing lab: Daniel Voytas. Depositing organization: University of Minnesota. Publication: A multi-purpose toolkit to enable advanced genome engineering in plants. Cermak T, Curtin SJ, Gil-Humanes J, Cegan R, Kono TJY, Konecna E, Belanto JJ, Starker CG, Mathre JW, Greenstein RL, Voytas DF. Plant Cell. 2017 May 18. pii: tpc.00922.2016. doi: 10.1105/tpc.16.00922. PubMed 28522548.
Backbone
  Vector backbone: pMOD_B2000
  Vector type: CRISPR
Growth in bacteria
  Bacterial resistance: Ampicillin, 100 μg/mL
  Growth temperature: 37°C
  Growth strain: ccdB Survival
  Copy number: High Copy
Gene/Insert
  Gene/Insert name: BsaI ccdb cassette for single gRNA spacer cloning
  Species: Synthetic
  Promoter: AtU6
  Cloning method: Gibson Cloning
  Sequencing primers: 5′ unknown
Terms and licenses: Academic/Nonprofit Terms; Industry Terms: Not Available to Industry
How to cite: pMOD_B2615 was a gift from Daniel Voytas (Addgene plasmid # 91078 ; http://n2t.net/addgene:91078 ; RRID:Addgene_91078)
